Addgene plasmid #243672: MBP-FUS-RGG3
Purpose: Expresses MBP-tagged FUS RGG3 domain in bacteria
Depositing lab: Nicolas Fawzi. Depositing organization: Brown University. Publication: Molecular interactions contributing to FUS SYGQ LC-RGG phase separation and co-partitioning with RNA polymerase II heptads. Murthy AC, Tang WS, Jovic N, Janke AM, Seo DH, Perdikari TM, Mittal J, Fawzi NL. Nat Struct Mol Biol. 2021 Nov;28(11):923-935. doi: 10.1038/s41594-021-00677-4. Epub 2021 Nov 10. PubMed 34759379.
Backbone
  Vector backbone: pTHMT
  Backbone size w/o insert (bp): 6300
  Vector type: Bacterial Expression
Growth in bacteria
  Bacterial resistance: Kanamycin, 50 μg/mL
  Growth temperature: 37°C
  Growth strain: DH5alpha
  Copy number: Unknown
Gene/Insert
  Gene/Insert name: FUS-RGG3
  Species: H. sapiens (human)
  Insert size (bp): 180
  Mutation: WT
  Entrez Gene: FUS (a.k.a. ALS6, ETM4, FUS1, HNRNPP2, POMP75, TLS, altFUS)
  Tag / fusion protein: Maltose binding protein (N terminal on backbone)
Terms and licenses: Academic/Nonprofit Terms; Industry Terms: Not Available to Industry
How to cite: MBP-FUS-RGG3 was a gift from Nicolas Fawzi (Addgene plasmid # 243672 ; http://n2t.net/addgene:243672 ; RRID:Addgene_243672)
