[The description below was written by a language model from this plasmid's Addgene catalogue record and pLannotate feature annotations shown in this document.]
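Description:
MBP-FUS-RGG3 is a bacterial expression plasmid built on the pTHMT backbone, a pET-style vector, for producing the third arginine/glycine-rich (RGG3) region of human FUS as a fusion to maltose binding protein. It is propagated in E. coli under kanamycin selection (aph(3')-Ia) and replicates from a ColE1/pBR322-type origin accompanied by the rop gene and the bom region, which usually indicates moderate rather than high copy number, although the record lists copy number as unknown. An f1 origin is also present, along with remnants of a tetracycline resistance gene left over from the backbone's ancestry.

The expression cassette runs on the reverse strand of the sequenced record. A T7 promoter with an adjacent lac operator and the T7 gene 10 ribosome binding site drives translation, and a plasmid-borne lacI gene supplies repressor, so expression is IPTG-inducible in hosts that provide T7 RNA polymerase. The reading frame opens with short segments that were matched only as fragments to a His/TEV composite tag and to His-patch thioredoxin, probably reflecting a short N-terminal histidine tag. This is followed by cytosolic MBP lacking its signal sequence, a residual attB1-like site in the linker, and then the wild-type FUS fragment (listed as about 180 bp), which spans the numbering origin. Fragmentary hits to a His tag and a T7 gene 10-derived sequence lie between the insert and the T7 terminator; the record does not say whether these are translated.

MBP serves as a solubility and purification partner for this disordered, aggregation-prone segment. The associated work concerns FUS low-complexity and RGG domain phase separation, which suggests use in making recombinant protein for biophysical studies.
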