Features (pLannotate 1.2.2; 23 found; start..end, strand, type, name):
    204..222     -  protein_bind   attB1 (fragment): mutant version of attB; core recombination site for the Gateway® BP reaction BP Clonase™
    242..1339    -  CDS            MBP: maltose binding protein from E. coli; malE (mutated); This version of the gene does not encode a signal sequence, so MBP will remain in the cytosol.
   1353..1369    -  CDS            capTEV™ (fragment): composite tag for in vivo biotinylation, TEV protease cleavage, and 6xHis tagging
   1370..1387    -  CDS            HP-thioredoxin (fragment): His-Patch thioredoxin The histidines at positions 8, 32, and 64 coordinate a divalent cation, allowing HP-thioredoxin to be purified on metal-chelating resins.
   1394..1416    -  RBS            RBS: efficient ribosome binding site from bacteriophage T7 gene 10 (Olins and Rangwala, 1989)
   1431..1455    -  protein_bind   lac operator: The lac repressor binds to the lac operator to inhibit transcription in E. coli. This inhibition can be relieved by adding lactose or isopropyl-β-D-thiogalactopyranoside (IPTG). lac repressor encoded by lacI
   1456..1474    -  promoter       T7 promoter: promoter for bacteriophage T7 RNA polymerase
   1496..1775    +  CDS            TcR (fragment): tetracycline efflux protein; tet; confers resistance to tetracycline
   1783..1860    +  promoter       lacI promoter: lacI
   1861..2943    +  CDS            lacI: lac repressor; lacI; The lac repressor binds to the lac operator to inhibit transcription in E. coli. This inhibition can be relieved by adding lactose or isopropyl-β-D-thiogalactopyranoside (IPTG).
   2956..2977    +  protein_bind   CAP binding site: CAP binding activates transcription in the presence of cAMP. E. coli catabolite activator protein
   2992..3283    +  CDS            TcR (fragment): tetracycline efflux protein; tet; confers resistance to tetracycline
   3355..3735    -  CDS            YPB1_ECOLX: Protein predicted: Swiss-Prot protein existence level 4. From Escherichia coli.
   3752..3943    +  CDS            rop: Rop protein, which maintains plasmids at low copy number; rop
   4045..4184    +  misc_feature   bom: basis of mobility region from pBR322
   4370..4958    -  rep_origin     ori: high-copy-number ColE1/pMB1/pBR322/pUC origin of replication
   5080..5895    +  CDS            KanR: aminoglycoside phosphotransferase; aph(3')-Ia; confers resistance to kanamycin in bacteria or G418 (Geneticin®) in eukaryotes
   5904..5961    -  promoter       AmpR promoter (fragment): bla
   6014..6442    -  rep_origin     f1 ori (sequence partly withheld): f1 bacteriophage origin of replication; arrow indicates direction of (+) strand synthesis
   6479..6526    -  terminator     T7 terminator: transcription terminator for bacteriophage T7 RNA polymerase
   6534..6583    -  CDS            SET1 (fragment): solubility-enhancement tag derived from T7 phage gene 10B
   6593..6610    -  CDS            9xHis (fragment): 9xHis affinity tag
   6617..163     -  CDS            FUS (fragment) (across the origin): FUS_HUMAN - Also known as TLS. Experimental evidence at protein level: Swiss-Prot protein existence level 1. DNA/RNA-binding protein that plays a role in various cellular processes such as transcription regulation, RNA splicing, RNA transport, DNA repair and damage response (PubMed:27731383). Binds to nascent pre-mRNAs and acts as a molecular mediator between RNA polymerase II and U1 small nuclear ribonucleoprotein thereby coupling transcription and splicing (PubMed:26124092). Binds also its own pre- mRNA and autoregulates its expression; this autoregulation mechanism is mediated by non-sense-
>Addgene plasmid #243672 | MBP-FUS-RGG3 | addgene full sequence | sequence record 488769 | Addgene NGS Result
CAAAGCCACCTCTGTCCCCACCACCCCGGCCCCCTCGGAAGCCTCCACGGTCCCCGCCGCGGCCCCGGTA
GCCGCCTCGATCATAGCCTCCTCTGCCACCACGACGATCATCCCCGTAGTTACCCCCCATGTGAGAGCCA
CCTGGTCCCCCTCCTGGGCCATCCATATGACCCTGGAAGTACAGGTTCTCGGTACCGCCTTCAGCTTTTT
TGTACAAACTTGTGATATCAGATCCCGAATTAGTCTGCGCGTCTTTCAGGGCTTCATCGACAGTCTGACG
ACCGCTGGCGGCGTTGATCACCGCAGTACGCACGGCATACCAGAAAGCGGACATCTGCGGGATGTTCGGC
ATGATTTCACCTTTCTGGGCGTTTTCCATGGTGGCGGCAATACGTGGATCTTTCGCCAACTCTTCCTCGT
AAGACTTCAGCGCTACGGCACCCAGCGGTTTGTCTTTATTAACCGCTTCCAGACCTTCATCAGTCAGCAG
ATAGTTTTCGAGGAACTCTTTTGCCAGCTCTTTGTTCGGACTGGCGGCGTTAATACCTGCGCTCAGCACG
CCAACGAACGGTTTGGATGGTTGACCCTTGAAGGTCGGCAGTACCGTTACACCATAATTCACTTTGCTGG
TGTCGATGTTGGACCATGCCCACGGGCCGTTGATGGTCATCGCTGTTTCGCCTTTATTAAAGGCAGCTTC
TGCGATGGAGTAATCGGTGTCTGCATTCATGTGTTTGTTTTTAATCAGGTCAACCAGGAAGGTCAGACCC
GCTTTCGCGCCAGCGTTATCCACGCCCACGTCTTTAATGTCGTACTTGCCGTTTTCATACTTGAACGCAT
AACCCCCGTCAGCAGCAATCAGCGGCCAGGTGAAGTACGGTTCTTGCAGGTTGAACATCAGCGCGCTCTT
ACCTTTCGCTTTCAGTTCTTTATCCAGCGCCGGGATCTCTTCCCAGGTTTTTGGCGGGTTCGGCAGCAGA
TCTTTGTTATAAATCAGCGATAACGCTTCAACAGCGATCGGGTAAGCAATCAGCTTGCCGTTGTAACGTA
CGGCATCCCAGGTAAACGGATACAGCTTGTCCTGGAACGCTTTGTCCGGGGTGATTTCAGCCAACAGGCC
AGATTGAGCGTAGCCACCAAAGCGGTCGTGTGCCCAGAAGATAATGTCAGGGCCATCGCCAGTTGCCGCA
ACCTGTGGGAATTTCTCTTCCAGTTTATCCGGATGCTCAACGGTGACTTTAATTCCGGTATCTTTCTCGA
ATTTCTTACCGACTTCAGCGAGACCGTTATAGCCTTTATCGCCGTTAATCCAGATTACCAGTTTACCTTC
TTCGATTTTGGTACCGCTGCTGTGATGATGATGATGATGAATTTTATCAGATCCCATGGTATATCTCCTT
CTTAAAGTTAAACAAAATTATTTCTAGAGGGGAATTGTTATCCGCTCACAATTCCCCTATAGTGAGTCGT
ATTAATTTCGCGGGATCGAGATCTCGATCCTCTACGCCGGACGCATCGTGGCCGGCATCACCGGCGCCAC
AGGTGCGGTTGCTGGCGCCTATATCGCCGACATCACCGATGGGGAAGATCGGGCTCGCCACTTCGGGCTC
ATGAGCGCTTGTTTCGGCGTGGGTATGGTGGCAGGCCCCGTGGCCGGGGGACTGTTGGGCGCCATCTCCT
TGCATGCACCATTCCTTGCGGCGGCGGTGCTCAACGGCCTCAACCTACTACTGGGCTGCTTCCTAATGCA
GGAGTCGCATAAGGGAGAGCGTCGAGATCCCGGACACCATCGAATGGCGCAAAACCTTTCGCGGTATGGC
ATGATAGCGCCCGGAAGAGAGTCAATTCAGGGTGGTGAATGTGAAACCAGTAACGTTATACGATGTCGCA
GAGTATGCCGGTGTCTCTTATCAGACCGTTTCCCGCGTGGTGAACCAGGCCAGCCACGTTTCTGCGAAAA
CGCGGGAAAAAGTGGAAGCGGCGATGGCGGAGCTGAATTACATTCCCAACCGCGTGGCACAACAACTGGC
GGGCAAACAGTCGTTGCTGATTGGCGTTGCCACCTCCAGTCTGGCCCTGCACGCGCCGTCGCAAATTGTC
GCGGCGATTAAATCTCGCGCCGATCAACTGGGTGCCAGCGTGGTGGTGTCGATGGTAGAACGAAGCGGCG
TCGAAGCCTGTAAAGCGGCGGTGCACAATCTTCTCGCGCAACGCGTCAGTGGGCTGATCATTAACTATCC
GCTGGATGACCAGGATGCCATTGCTGTGGAAGCTGCCTGCACTAATGTTCCGGCGTTATTTCTTGATGTC
TCTGACCAGACACCCATCAACAGTATTATTTTCTCCCATGAAGACGGTACGCGACTGGGCGTGGAGCATC
TGGTCGCATTGGGTCACCAGCAAATCGCGCTGTTAGCGGGCCCATTAAGTTCTGTCTCGGCGCGTCTGCG
TCTGGCTAGCTGGCATAAATATCTCACTCGCAATCAAATTCAGCCGATAGCGGAACGGGAAGGCGACTGG
AGTGCCATGTCCGGTTTTCAACAAACCATGCAAATGCTGAATGAGGGCATCGTTCCCACTGCGATGCTGG
TTGCCAACGATCAGATGGCGCTGGGCGCAATGCGCGCCATTACCGAGTCCGGGCTGCGCGTTGGTGCGGA
TATCTCGGTAGTGGGATACGACGATACCGAAGACAGCTCATGTTATATCCCGCCGTTAACCACCATCAAA
CAGGATTTTCGCCTGCTGGGGCAAACCAGCGTGGACCGCTTGCTGCAACTCTCTCAGGGCCAGGCGGTGA
AGGGCAATCAGCTGTTGCCCGTCTCACTGGTGAAAAGAAAAACCACCCTGGCGCCCAATACGCAAACCGC
CTCTCCCCGCGCGTTGGCCGATTCATTAATGCAGCTGGCACGACAGGTTTCCCGACTGGAAAGCGGGCAG
TGAGCGCAACGCAATTAATGTAAGTTAGCTCACTCATTAGGCACCGGGATCTCGACCGATGCCCTTGAGA
GCCTTCAACCCAGTCAGCTCCTTCCGGTGGGCGCGGGGCATGACTATCGTCGCCGCACTTATGACTGTCT
TCTTTATCATGCAACTCGTAGGACAGGTGCCGGCAGCGCTCTGGGTCATTTTCGGCGAGGACCGCTTTCG
CTGGAGCGCGACGATGATCGGCCTGTCGCTTGCGGTATTCGGAATCTTGCACGCCCTCGCTCAAGCCTTC
GTCACTGGTCCCGCCACCAAACGTTTCGGCGAGAAGCAGGCCATTATCGCCGGCATGGCGGCCCCACGGG
TGCGCATGATCGTGCTCCTGTCGTTGAGGACCCGGCTAGGCTGGCGGGGTTGCCTTACTGGTTAGCAGAA
TGAATCACCGATACGCGAGCGAACGTGAAGCGACTGCTGCTGCAAAACGTCTGCGACCTGAGCAACAACA
TGAATGGTCTTCGGTTTCCGTGTTTCGTAAAGTCTGGAAACGCGGAAGTCAGCGCCCTGCACCATTATGT
TCCGGATCTGCATCGCAGGATGCTGCTGGCTACCCTGTGGAACACCTACATCTGTATTAACGAAGCGCTG
GCATTGACCCTGAGTGATTTTTCTCTGGTCCCGCCGCATCCATACCGCCAGTTGTTTACCCTCACAACGT
TCCAGTAACCGGGCATGTTCATCATCAGTAACCCGTATCGTGAGCATCCTCTCTCGTTTCATCGGTATCA
TTACCCCCATGAACAGAAATCCCCCTTACACGGAGGCATCAGTGACCAAACAGGAAAAAACCGCCCTTAA
CATGGCCCGCTTTATCAGAAGCCAGACATTAACGCTTCTGGAGAAACTCAACGAGCTGGACGCGGATGAA
CAGGCAGACATCTGTGAATCGCTTCACGACCACGCTGATGAGCTTTACCGCAGCTGCCTCGCGCGTTTCG
GTGATGACGGTGAAAACCTCTGACACATGCAGCTCCCGGAGACGGTCACAGCTTGTCTGTAAGCGGATGC
CGGGAGCAGACAAGCCCGTCAGGGCGCGTCAGCGGGTGTTGGCGGGTGTCGGGGCGCAGCCATGACCCAG
TCACGTAGCGATAGCGGAGTGTATACTGGCTTAACTATGCGGCATCAGAGCAGATTGTACTGAGAGTGCA
CCATTGCGGTGTGAAATACCGCACAGATGCGTAAGGAGAAAATACCGCATCAGGCGCTCTTCCGCTTCCT
CGCTCACTGACTCGCTGCGCTCGGTCGTTCGGCTGCGGCGAGCGGTATCAGCTCACTCAAAGGCGGTAAT
ACGGTTATCCACAGAATCAGGGGATAACGCAGGAAAGAACATGTGAGCAAAAGGCCAGCAAAAGGCCAGG
AACCGTAAAAAGGCCGCGTTGCTGGCGTTTTTCCATAGGCTCCGCCCCCCTGACGAGCATCACAAAAATC
GACGCTCAAGTCAGAGGTGGCGAAACCCGACAGGACTATAAAGATACCAGGCGTTTCCCCCTGGAAGCTC
CCTCGTGCGCTCTCCTGTTCCGACCCTGCCGCTTACCGGATACCTGTCCGCCTTTCTCCCTTCGGGAAGC
GTGGCGCTTTCTCATAGCTCACGCTGTAGGTATCTCAGTTCGGTGTAGGTCGTTCGCTCCAAGCTGGGCT
GTGTGCACGAACCCCCCGTTCAGCCCGACCGCTGCGCCTTATCCGGTAACTATCGTCTTGAGTCCAACCC
GGTAAGACACGACTTATCGCCACTGGCAGCAGCCACTGGTAACAGGATTAGCAGAGCGAGGTATGTAGGC
GGTGCTACAGAGTTCTTGAAGTGGTGGCCTAACTACGGCTACACTAGAAGGACAGTATTTGGTATCTGCG
CTCTGCTGAAGCCAGTTACCTTCGGAAAAAGAGTTGGTAGCTCTTGATCCGGCAAACAAACCACCGCTGG
TAGCGGTGGTTTTTTTGTTTGCAAGCAGCAGATTACGCGCAGAAAAAAAGGATATCAAGAAGATCCTTTG
ATCTTTTCTACGGGGTCTGACGCTCAGTGGAACGAAAACTCACGTTAAGGGATTTTGGTCATGAACAATA
AAACTGTCTGCTTACATAAACAGTAATACAAGGGGTGTTATGAGCCATATTCAACGGGAAACGTCTTGCT
CTAGGCCGCGATTAAATTCCAACATGGATGCTGATTTATATGGGTATAAATGGGCTCGCGATAATGTCGG
GCAATCAGGTGCGACAATCTATCGATTGTATGGGAAGCCCGATGCGCCAGAGTTGTTTCTGAAACATGGC
AAAGGTAGCGTTGCCAATGATGTTACAGATGAGATGGTCAGACTAAACTGGCTGACGGAATTTATGCCTC
TTCCGACCATCAAGCATTTTATCCGTACTCCTGATGATGCATGGTTACTCACCACTGCGATCCCCGGGAA
AACAGCATTCCAGGTATTAGAAGAATATCCTGATTCAGGTGAAAATATTGTTGATGCGCTGGCAGTGTTC
CTGCGCCGGTTGCATTCGATTCCTGTTTGTAATTGTCCTTTTAACAGCGATCGCGTATTTCGTCTCGCTC
AGGCGCAATCACGAATGAATAACGGTTTGGTTGATGCGAGTGATTTTGATGACGAGCGTAATGGCTGGCC
TGTTGAACAAGTCTGGAAAGAAATGCATAAACTTTTGCCATTCTCACCGGATTCAGTCGTCACTCATGGT
GATTTCTCACTTGATAACCTTATTTTTGACGAGGGGAAATTAATAGGTTGTATTGATGTTGGACGAGTCG
GAATCGCAGACCGATACCAGGATCTTGCCATCCTATGGAACTGCCTCGGTGAGTTTTCTCCTTCATTACA
GAAACGGCTTTTTCAAAAATATGGTATTGATAATCCTGATATGAATAAATTGCAGTTTCATTTGATGCTC
GATGAGTTTTTCTAAGAATTAATTCATGAGCGGATACATATTTGAATGTATTTAGAAAAATAAACAAATA
GGGGTTCCGCGCACATTTCCCCGAAAAGTGCCACCTAAATTGTAAGCGTTAATATTTTGTTAAAATTCGC
GTTAAATTTTTGTTAAATCAGCTCATTTTTTAACCAATAGGCCGAAATCGGCAAAATCCCTTATAAATCA
AAAGAATAGACCGAGATAGGGT
[37 nt withheld, positions 6113-6149]
AAAGAACGTGGACTCCAACGTCAAAGG
[49 nt withheld, positions 6177-6225]
T
[91 nt withheld, positions 6227-6317]
G
[124 nt withheld, positions 6319-6442]
CCCATTCGCCAATCCGGATATAGTTCCTCCTTTCAGCAAAAAACCCCTCAAGACCCGTTTAGAGGCCCCA
AGGGGTTATGCTAGTTATTGCTCAGCGGTGGCAGCAGCCAACTCAGCTTCCTTTCGGGCTTTGTTAGCAG
CCGGATCTCAGTGGTGGTGGTGGTGGTGCTCCTAATACGGCCTCTCCCTGCGATCCTGTCTGTGCTCACC
CCTGGAATCCATCTTGCCAGGTTAGC
